Addgene plasmid #186407: pDEST-pSP172BSSPE-R3-ccdB/CmR-R5::RfA
Purpose: (Empty Backbone) Multisite destination vector for ascidian electroporation of an AttB1/B2 recombined gene of interest under control of an AttB3/B5 recombined reg. sequence.
Depositing lab: Patrick Lemaire. Depositing organization: CNRS UMR 5237, Centre de Recherche en Biologie cellulaire de Montpellier. Publication: A multicassette Gateway vector set for high throughput and comparative analyses in ciona and vertebrate embryos. Roure A, Rothbacher U, Robin F, Kalmar E, Ferone G, Lamy C, Missero C, Mueller F, Lemaire P. PLoS One. 2007. 2(9):e916. 10.1371/journal.pone.0000916 PubMed 17878951.
Backbone
  Vector backbone: pDEST-pSP172BSSPE-Swa1::RfA
  Backbone manufacturer: PMID: 17878951
  Backbone size (bp): 6950
  Vector type: Gateway destination vector
  Selectable markers: ccdB gene
Growth in bacteria
  Bacterial resistance: Chloramphenicol and Ampicillin, 25 & 100 μg/mL
  Growth temperature: 37°C
  Growth strain: ccdB Survival
  Copy number: High Copy
Gene/Insert
  Gene/Insert name: None
Terms and licenses: Academic/Nonprofit Terms; Industry Terms: Not Available to Industry
Depositor comments: Gateway destination vector for electroporation experiments. Backbone was modified at Xho I/Xba I restriction site
How to cite: pDEST-pSP172BSSPE-R3-ccdB/CmR-R5::RfA was a gift from Patrick Lemaire (Addgene plasmid # 186407 ; http://n2t.net/addgene:186407 ; RRID:Addgene_186407)
