[The description below was written by a language model from this plasmid's Addgene catalogue record and pLannotate feature annotations shown in this document.]
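Description:
pDEST-pSP172BSSPE-R3-ccdB/CmR-R5::RfA is an empty multisite Gateway destination vector built for transient transgenesis of ascidian embryos by electroporation. It derives from pDEST-pSP172BSSPE-Swa1::RfA, which the depositor modified at an XhoI/XbaI site. It carries two independent Gateway counter-selection cassettes in tandem. The upstream cassette (R3-ccdB/CmR-R5) accepts a regulatory sequence from an attB3/attB5-derived entry clone. The downstream RfA cassette accepts a gene of interest from an attB1/attB2-derived entry clone. After LR recombination, the chosen cis-regulatory element therefore sits directly upstream of the chosen coding sequence. This lets drivers and open reading frames be combined freely for expression and comparative studies in embryos.

The feature table comes from a partial NGS assembly of 6,235 nt, shorter than the 6,950 bp listed for the backbone, and the record appears to break inside the second cassette. Its chloramphenicol resistance gene is truncated at one end of the sequence, and its ccdB lies at the other. The annotation tool labels all four recombination sites generically as attR1 or attR2. It does not distinguish the R3/R5 variants, so the site identities rest on the plasmid name and stated purpose. Each cassette contains ccdB, the gyrase toxin that kills standard E. coli and selects against unrecombined vector, together with a cat gene. An SV40 polyadenylation signal follows the RfA cassette to terminate transcripts of the inserted gene. SP6 and T7 promoters flank the cloning region. Short lacY, lacI, rop and bom fragments appear to be backbone remnants. The plasmid replicates from a high-copy ColE1/pUC-type origin, is selected with ampicillin plus chloramphenicol, and must be propagated in a ccdB-tolerant strain.
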