Features (pLannotate 1.2.2; 25 found; start..end, strand, type, name):
     14..304     +  CDS            ccdB: CcdB, a bacterial toxin that poisons DNA gyrase; ccdB; Plasmids containing the ccdB gene cannot be propagated in standard E. coli strains.
    345..469     -  protein_bind   attR2: mutant version of attR; recombination site for the Gateway® LR reaction LR Clonase™
    595..807     +  CDS            lacY (fragment): LACY_ECOLI - Experimental evidence at protein level: Swiss-Prot protein existence level 1. Responsible for transport of beta-galactosides into the cell, with the concomitant import of a proton (symport system). Can transport lactose, melibiose, lactulose or the analog methyl-1-thio-beta,D- galactopyranoside (TMG), but not sucrose or fructose (PubMed:1848449, PubMed:18177889, PubMed:22106930). The substrate specificity is directed toward the galactopyranosyl moiety of the substrate (PubMed:22106930). From Escherichia coli (strain K12).
    807..941     +  polyA_signal   SV40 poly(A) signal: SV40 polyadenylation signal
    978..996     -  promoter       T7 promoter: promoter for bacteriophage T7 RNA polymerase
   1018..1071    -  CDS            lacI (fragment): lac repressor; lacI; The lac repressor binds to the lac operator to inhibit transcription in E. coli. This inhibition can be relieved by adding lactose or isopropyl-β-D-thiogalactopyranoside (IPTG).
   1254..1842    -  rep_origin     ori: high-copy-number ColE1/pMB1/pBR322/pUC origin of replication
   2013..2873    -  CDS            AmpR: β-lactamase; bla; confers resistance to ampicillin, carbenicillin, and related antibiotics
   2874..2978    -  promoter       AmpR promoter: bla
   3073..3108    +  CDS            rop (fragment): Rop protein, which maintains plasmids at low copy number; rop
   3210..3261    +  misc_feature   bom (fragment): basis of mobility region from pBR322
   3324..3342    +  promoter       SP6 promoter: promoter for bacteriophage SP6 RNA polymerase
   3344..3373    -  misc_feature   MCS (fragment): pBluescript multiple cloning site
   3378..3502    +  protein_bind   attR1: mutant version of attR; recombination site for the Gateway® LR reaction LR Clonase™
   3738..3890    -  CDS            dpnD (fragment): DPND_STRPN - Protein predicted: Swiss-Prot protein existence level 4. From Streptococcus pneumoniae serotype 4 (strain ATCC BAA-334 / TIGR4).
   3934..4236    -  CDS            ccdB: CCDB_ECOLI - Also known as G, letB, letD. Experimental evidence at protein level: Swiss-Prot protein existence level 1. Toxic component of a type II toxin-antitoxin (TA) system, functioning in plasmid maintainence. Responsible for the post- segregational killing (PSK) of plasmid-free cells, also referred to as a plasmid addiction system. Half-life of over 2 hours. Cell killing by CcdB is accompanied by filamentation, defects in chromosome and plasmid segregation, defects in cell division, formation of anucleate cells, decreased DNA synthesis and plasmid loss. Interferes with the activity of DN
   4241..4399    -  CDS            ccdA (fragment): CCDA_ECO57 - Also known as H, letA. Experimental evidence at protein level: Swiss-Prot protein existence level 1. Antitoxin component of a type II toxin-antitoxin (TA) system which inhibits the post-segregational killing (PSK) of plasmid-free cells, also referred to as a plasmid addiction system. Binds to and blocks the activity of CcdB; will also remove bound CcdB protein from the CcdB-GyrA complex by forming a CcdA-CcdB complex, a process termed rejuvenation. Functions as a transcriptional corepressor for the ccdAB operon, repression also requires CcdB (By similarity). From Escherichia coli
   4584..5240    -  CDS            cat: CAT_ECOLX - Experimental evidence at protein level: Swiss-Prot protein existence level 1. This enzyme is an effector of chloramphenicol resistance in bacteria. From Escherichia coli. This protein is used as a marker in many commonly used cloning vectors, such as pACYC184.
   5241..5270    -  promoter       cat promoter (fragment): promoter of the E. coli cat gene encoding chloramphenicol acetyltransferase
   5294..5324    -  promoter       lac UV5 promoter: E. coli lac promoter with an "up" mutation
   5349..5473    -  protein_bind   attR1: mutant version of attR; recombination site for the Gateway® LR reaction LR Clonase™
   5502..5541    +  misc_feature   MCS (fragment): pBluescript multiple cloning site
   5546..5670    +  protein_bind   attR2: mutant version of attR; recombination site for the Gateway® LR reaction LR Clonase™
   5848..5950    +  promoter       cat promoter: promoter of the E. coli cat gene encoding chloramphenicol acetyltransferase
   5951..6231    +  CDS            CmR (fragment): chloramphenicol acetyltransferase; cat; confers resistance to chloramphenicol
>Addgene plasmid #186407 | pDEST-pSP172BSSPE-R3-ccdB/CmR-R5::RfA | addgene full sequence | sequence record 373847 | Addgene Partial NGS Result
NNNNNNNNNNNNNTACACCTATAAAAGAGAGAGCCGTTATCGTCTGTTTGTGGATGTACAGAGTGATATT
ATTGACACGCCCGGGCGACGGATGGTGATCCCCCTGGCCAGTGCACGTCTGCTGTCAGATAAAGTCTCCC
GTGAACTTTACCCGGTGGTGCATATCGGGGATGAAAGCTGGCGCATGATGACCACCGATATGGCCAGTGT
GCCGGTCTCCGTTATCGGGGAAGAAGTGGCTGATCTCAGCCACCGCGAAAATGACATCAAAAACGCCATT
AACCTGATGTTCTGGGGAATATAAATGTCAGGCTCCCTTATACACAGCCAGTCTGCAGGTCGACCATAGT
GACTGGATATGTTGTGTTTTACAGTATTATGTAGTCTGTTTTTTATGCAAAATCTAATTTAATATATTGA
TATTTATATCATTTTACGTTTCTCGTTCAGCTTTCTTGTACAAAGTGGTGATAAACTTAGATATCGGAAT
TCCAGCTGAGCGCCGGTCGCTACCATTACCAGTTGGTCTGGTGTCAAAAATAATAATAACCGGGCAGGCC
ATGTCTGCCCGTATTTCGCGTAAGGAAATCCATTATGTACTATTTAAAAAACACAAACTTTTGGATGTTC
GGTTTATTCTTTTTCTTTTACTTTTTTATCATGGGAGCCTACTTCCCGTTTTTCCCGATTTGGCTACATG
ACATCAACCATATCAGCAAAAGTGATACGGGTATTATTTTTGCCGCTATTTCTCTGTTCTCGCTATTATT
CCAACCGCTGTTTGGTCTGCTTTCTGACAAACTCGGAACTTGTTTATTGCAGCTTATAATGGTTACAAAT
AAAGCAATAGCATCACAAATTTCACAAATAAAGCATTTTTTTCACTGCATTCTAGTTGTGGTTTGTCCAA
ACTCATCAATGTATCTTATCATGTCTGGATCGACAAAGTCAAAGCGGCCATCAGATCTGCCGGTCTCCCT
ATAGTGAGTCGTATTAATTTCGATAAGCCAGGTTAACCTGCATTAATGAATCGGCCAACGCGCGGGGAGA
GGCGGTTTGCGTATTGGGCGCTCTTCCGCTTCCTCGCTCACTGACTCGCTGCGCTCGGTCGTTCGGCTGC
GGCGAGCGGTATCAGCTCACTCAAAGGCGGTAATACGGTTATCCACAGAATCAGGGGATAACGCAGGAAA
GAACATGTGAGCAAAAGGCCAGCAAAAGGCCAGGAACCGTAAAAAGGCCGCGTTGCTGGCGTTTTTCCAT
AGGCTCCGCCCCCCTGACGAGCATCACAAAAATCGACGCTCAAGTCAGAGGTGGCGAAACCCGACAGGAC
TATAAAGATACCAGGCGTTTCCCCCTGGAAGCTCCCTCGTGCGCTCTCCTGTTCCGACCCTGCCGCTTAC
CGGATACCTGTCCGCCTTTCTCCCTTCGGGAAGCGTGGCGCTTTCTCATAGCTCACGCTGTAGGTATCTC
AGTTCGGTGTAGGTCGTTCGCTCCAAGCTGGGCTGTGTGCACGAACCCCCCGTTCAGCCCGACCGCTGCG
CCTTATCCGGTAACTATCGTCTTGAGTCCAACCCGGTAAGACACGACTTATCGCCACTGGCAGCAGCCAC
TGGTAACAGGATTAGCAGAGCGAGGTATGTAGGCGGTGCTACAGAGTTCTTGAAGTGGTGGCCTAACTAC
GGCTACACTAGAAGAACAGTATTTGGTATCTGCGCTCTGCTGAAGCCAGTTACCTTCGGAAAAAGAGTTG
GTAGCTCTTGATCCGGCAAACAAACCACCGCTGGTAGCGGTGGTTTTTTTGTTTGCAAGCAGCAGATTAC
GCGCAGAAAAAAAGGATCTCAAGAAGATCCTTTGATCTTTTCTACGGGGTCTGACGCTCAGTGGAACGAA
AACTCACGTTAAGGGATTTTGGTCATGAGATTATCAAAAAGGATCTTCACCTAGATCCTTTTAAATTAAA
AATGAAGTTTTAAATCAATCTAAAGTATATATGAGTAAACTTGGTCTGACAGTTACCAATGCTTAATCAG
TGAGGCACCTATCTCAGCGATCTGTCTATTTCGTTCATCCATAGTTGCCTGACTCCCCGTCGTGTAGATA
ACTACGATACGGGAGGGCTTACCATCTGGCCCCAGTGCTGCAATGATACCGCGAGACCCACGCTCACCGG
CTCCAGATTTATCAGCAATAAACCAGCCAGCCGGAAGGGCCGAGCGCAGAAGTGGTCCTGCAACTTTATC
CGCCTCCATCCAGTCTATTAATTGTTGCCGGGAAGCTAGAGTAAGTAGTTCGCCAGTTAATAGTTTGCGC
AACGTTGTTGCCATTGCTACAGGCATCGTGGTGTCACGCTCGTCGTTTGGTATGGCTTCATTCAGCTCCG
GTTCCCAACGATCAAGGCGAGTTACATGATCCCCCATGTTGTGCAAAAAAGCGGTTAGCTCCTTCGGTCC
TCCGATCGTTGTCAGAAGTAAGTTGGCCGCAGTGTTATCACTCATGGTTATGGCAGCACTGCATAATTCT
CTTACTGTCATGCCATCCGTAAGATGCTTTTCTGTGACTGGTGAGTACTCAACCAAGTCATTCTGAGAAT
AGTGTATGCGGCGACCGAGTTGCTCTTGCCCGGCGTCAATACGGGATAATACCGCGCCACATAGCAGAAC
TTTAAAAGTGCTCATCATTGGAAAACGTTCTTCGGGGCGAAAACTCTCAAGGATCTTACCGCTGTTGAGA
TCCAGTTCGATGTAACCCACTCGTGCACCCAACTGATCTTCAGCATCTTTTACTTTCACCAGCGTTTCTG
GGTGAGCAAAAACAGGAAGGCAAAATGCCGCAAAAAAGGGAATAAGGGCGACACGGAAATGTTGAATACT
CATACTCTTCCTTTTTCAATATTATTGAAGCATTTATCAGGGTTATTGTCTCATGAGCGGATACATATTT
GAATGTATTTAGAAAAATAAACAAATAGGGGTTCCGCGCACATTTCCCCGAAAAGTGCCACCTGACGTCT
AAGAAACCATTATTATCATGACATTAACCTATAAAAATAGGCGTATCACGAGGCCCTTTCGTCTCGCGCG
TTTCGGTGATGACGGTGAAAACCTCTGACACATGCAGCTCCCGGAGACGGTCACAGCTTGTCTGTAAGCG
GATGCCGGGAGCAGACAAGCCCGTCAGGGCGCGTCAGCGGGTGTTGGCGGGTGTCGGGGCTGGCTTAACT
ATGCGGCATCAGAGCAGATTGTACTGAGAGTGCACCATATGGACATATTGTCGTTAGAACGCGGCTACAA
TTAATACATAACCTTATGTATCATACACATACGATTTAGGTGACACTATAGAACTCGAGGTCGACGGTAT
CGATAAGCTTGATGGGGACAAGTTTGTATAATAAAGTTGAACGAGAAACGTAAAATGATATAAATATCAA
TATATTAAATTAGATTTTGCATAAAAAACAGACTACATAATACTGTAAAACACAACATATCCAGTCACTA
TGAATCAACTACTTAGATGGTATTAGTGACCTGTAGTCGACCGACAGCCTTCCAAATGTTCTTCGGGTGA
TGCTGCCAACTTAGTCGACCGACAGCCTTCCAAATGTTCTTCTCAAACGGAATCGTCGTATCCAGCCTAC
TCGCTATTGTCCTCAATGCCGTATTAAATCATAAAAAGAAATAAGAAAAAGAGGTGCGAGCCTCTTTTTT
GTGTGACAAAATAAAAACATCTACCTATTCATATACGCTAGTGTCATAGTCCTGAAAATCATCTGCATCA
AGAACAATTTCACAACTCTTATACTTTTCTCTTACAAGTCGTTCGGCTTCATCTGGATTTTCAGCCTCTA
TACTTACTAAACGTGATAAAGTTTCTGTAATTTCTACTGTATCGACCTGCAGACTGGCTGTGTATAAGGG
AGCCTGACATTTATATTCCCCAGAACATCAGGTTAATGGCGTTTTTGATGTCATTTTCGCGGTGGCTGAG
ATCAGCCACTTCTTCCCCGATAACGGAGACCGGCACACTGGCCATATCGGTGGTCATCATGCGCCAGCTT
TCATCCCCGATATGCACCACCGGGTAAAGTTCACGGGAGACTTTATCTGACAGCAGACGTGCACTGGCCA
GGGGGATCACCATCCGTCGCCCGGGCGTGTCAATAATATCACTCTGTACATCCACAAACAGACGATAACG
GCTCTCTCTTTTATAGGTGTAAACCTTAAACTGCATTTCACCAGCCCCTGTTCTCGTCAGCAAAAGAGCC
GTTCATTTCAATAAACCGGGCGACCTCAGCCATCCCTTCCTGATTTTCCGCTTTCCAGCGTTCGGCACGC
AGACGACGGGCTTCATTCTGCATGGTTGTGCTTACCAGACCGGAGATATTGACATCATATATGCCTTGAG
CAACTGATAGCTGTCGCTGTCAACTGTCACTGTAATACGCTGCTTCATAGCATACCTCTTTTTGACATAC
TTCGGGTATACATATCAGTATATATTCTTATACCGCAAAAATCAGCGCGCAAATACGCATACTGTTATCT
GGCTTTTAGTAAGCCGGATCCACGCGNNNTTTACGCCCCNCCCTGCCACTCATCGCAGTACTGTTGTAAT
TCATTAAGCATTCTGCCGACATGGAAGCCATCACAAACGGCATGATGAACCTGAATCGCCAGCGGCATCA
GCACCTTGTCGCCTTGCGTATAATATTTGCCCATGGTGAAAACGGGGGCGAAGAAGTTGTCCATATTGGC
CACGTTTAAATCAAAACTGGTGAAACTCACCCAGGGATTGGCTGAGACGAAAAACATATTCTCAATAAAC
CCTTTAGGGAAATAGGCCAGGTTTTCACCGTAACACGCCACATCTTGCGAATATATGTGTAGAAACTGCC
GGAAATCGTCGTGGTATTCACTCCAGAGCGATGAAAACGTTTCAGTTTGCTCATGGAAAACGGTGTAACA
AGGGTGAACACTATCCCATATCACCAGCTCACCGTCTTTCATTGCCATACGGAATTCCGGATGAGCATTC
ATCAGGCGGGCAAGAATGTGAATAAAGGCCGGATAAAACTTGTGCTTATTTTTCTTTACGGTCTTTAAAA
AGGCCGTAATATCCAGCTGAACGGTCTGGTTATAGGTACATTGAGCAACTGACTGAAATGCCTCAAAATG
TTCTTTACGATGCCATTGGGATATATCAACGGTGGTATATCCAGTGATTTTTTTCTCCATTTTAGCTTCC
TTAGCTCCTGAAAATCTCGACGGATCCTAACTCAAAATCCACACATTATACGAGCCGGAAGCATAAAGTG
TAAAGCCTGGGGTGCCTAATGCGGCCGCCATAGTGACTGGATATGTTGTGTTTTACAGTATTATGTAGTC
TGTTTTTTATGCAAAATCTAATTTAATATATTGATATTTATATCATTTTACGTTTCTCGTTCAGCTTTTT
TGTACAAACTTGTGATAAACAAAGGCCTATTTAAATGGATCCTCTAGAACTAGTGGATCCCCCGGGCTGC
AGGAATTCGATGGGGACCACTTTGTATACAAAAGTTGAACGAGAAACGTAAAATGATATAAATATCAATA
TATTAAATTAGATTTTGCATAAAAAACAGACTACATAATACTGTAAAACACAACATATCCAGTCACTATG
AATCAACTACTTAGATGGTATTAGTGACCTGTAGTCGACTAAGTTGGCAGCATCACCCGACGCACTTTGC
GCCGAATAAATACCTGTGACGGAAGATCACTTCGCAGAATAAATAAATCCTGGTGTCCCTGTTGATACCG
GGAAGCCCTGGGCCAACTTTTGGCGAAAATGAGACGTTGATCGGCACGTAAGAGGTTCCAACTTTCACCA
TAATGAAATAAGATCACTACCGGGCGTATTTTTTGAGTTATCGAGATTTTCAGGAGCTAAGGAAGCTAAA
ATGGAGAAAAAAATCACTGGATATACCACCGTTGATATATCCCAATGGCATCGTAAAGAACATTTTGAGG
CATTTCAGTCAGTTGCTCAATGTACCTATAACCAGACCGTTCAGCTGGATATTACGGCCTTTTTAAAGAC
CGTAAAGAAAAATAAGCACAAGTTTTATCCGGCCTTTATTCACATTCTTGCCCGCCTGATGAATGCTCAT
CCGGAATTCCGTATGGCAATGAAAGACGGTGAGCTGGTGATATGGGATAGTGTTCACCCTTGTTACACCG
TNNNN
